Addgene plasmid #157164: pD649-HAsp-RAET1G-COMP5AP-AviTag-9xHis
Purpose: Mammalian expression of cell-surface protein extracellular domain fused to COMP5AP-AviTag-9xHis. Protein is secreted from cells.
Depositing lab: Chris Garcia. Depositing organization: Stanford University. Publication: A Human IgSF Cell-Surface Interactome Reveals a Complex Network of Protein-Protein Interactions. Wojtowicz WM, Vielmetter J, Fernandes RA, Siepe DH, Eastman CL, Chisholm GB, Cox S, Klock H, Anderson PW, Rue SM, Miller JJ, Glaser SM, Bragstad ML, Vance J, Lam AW, Lesley SA, Zinn K, Garcia KC. Cell. 2020 Aug 20;182(4):1027-1043.e17. doi: 10.1016/j.cell.2020.07.025. PubMed 32822567.
Backbone
  Vector backbone: pD649
  Backbone size w/o insert (bp): 7153
  Vector type: Mammalian Expression
Growth in bacteria
  Bacterial resistance: Ampicillin, 100 μg/mL
  Growth temperature: 37°C
  Growth strain: DH5alpha
  Copy number: High Copy
Gene/Insert
  Gene/Insert name: RAET1G (alt name: RET1G)
  Species: H. sapiens (human)
  Insert size (bp): 570
  Entrez Gene: RAET1G (a.k.a. ULBP5)
  Promoter: CMV/SP6
  Tag / fusion protein: COMP5AP-AviTag-9xHis (C terminal on backbone)
  Cloning method: Restriction Enzyme; 5′ cloning site GCGGCCGC (not destroyed); 3′ cloning site GGCGCGCC (not destroyed)
  Sequencing primers: 5′ ATTTAGGTGACACTATAG; 3′ CGTCGCACTCCATCACGGTG
Resource information
  A portion of this plasmid was derived from a plasmid made by: synthesis by ThermoFisher
Terms and licenses: Academic/Nonprofit Terms; Industry Terms: Not Available to Industry
Depositor comments: Some plasmids in this collection may have an IS4-like element ISVsa5 family transposase upstream of the CMV promoter.
How to cite: pD649-HAsp-RAET1G-COMP5AP-AviTag-9xHis was a gift from Chris Garcia (Addgene plasmid # 157164 ; http://n2t.net/addgene:157164 ; RRID:Addgene_157164)
