[The description below was written by a language model from this plasmid's Addgene catalogue record and pLannotate feature annotations shown in this document.]
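Description:
pD649-HAsp-RAET1G-COMP5AP-AviTag-9xHis is a mammalian expression plasmid built on the pD649 backbone for secreted production of the extracellular domain of human RAET1G (also known as ULBP5), a cell-surface protein. It is propagated in E. coli through a high-copy ColE1/pUC-type origin and selected with ampicillin via the bla gene. The annotation also shows an SV40 early promoter and a bacterial EM7 promoter upstream of a puromycin N-acetyltransferase coding sequence with an SV40 poly(A) signal, which would allow puromycin selection in mammalian cells. Short fragments of KanR, lacZα, ble and f1 ori appear to be backbone remnants.

Expression is driven by the CMV enhancer/promoter followed by a CMV intron A fragment, with an SP6 promoter just upstream of the open reading frame that could support in vitro transcription. The reading frame opens with a signal peptide: the name indicates a haemagglutinin-type leader (HAsp), whereas the automated annotation matches it partially to an immunoglobulin heavy-chain signal sequence. The insert itself is labelled as a ULBP2 fragment, which probably reflects homology within the RAET1/ULBP family of NKG2D ligands rather than a different gene. The ectodomain is fused at its C terminus to the coiled-coil region of rat cartilage oligomeric matrix protein, a pentamerising domain, then to human placental alkaline phosphatase, an AviTag for enzymatic biotinylation, and a polyhistidine tag (9xHis by name, annotated as 8xHis), ending at a bGH poly(A) signal. This arrangement yields a multivalent, enzymatically detectable and purifiable secreted protein. Such a reagent suits binding screens for extracellular protein–protein interactions, consistent with the associated study of the human IgSF cell-surface interactome. The depositor notes that some plasmids in the collection may carry an IS4-like transposase insertion upstream of the CMV promoter; none is annotated here.
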