Features (pLannotate 1.2.2; 24 found; start..end, strand, type, name):
    119..143     -  CDS            KanR (fragment): aminoglycoside phosphotransferase; aph(3')-Ia; confers resistance to kanamycin
    254..842     +  rep_origin     ori: high-copy-number ColE1/pMB1/pBR322/pUC origin of replication
   1067..1084    +  terminator     rrnB T2 terminator (fragment): transcription terminator T2 from the E. coli rrnB gene
   1109..1128    -  CDS            lacZα (fragment): LacZα fragment of β-galactosidase; lacZ fragment
   1584..1600    +  protein_bind   lac operator: The lac repressor binds to the lac operator to inhibit transcription in E. coli. This inhibition can be relieved by adding lactose or isopropyl-β-D-thiogalactopyranoside (IPTG). lac repressor encoded by lacI
   1843..2146    +  enhancer       CMV enhancer: human cytomegalovirus immediate early enhancer
   2147..2350    +  promoter       CMV promoter: human cytomegalovirus (CMV) immediate early promoter
   2486..2529    +  intron         CMV intron (fragment): modified intron A from human cytomegalovirus
   2581..2599    +  promoter       SP6 promoter: promoter for bacteriophage SP6 RNA polymerase
   2603..2640    +  CDS            IgH signal sequence (fragment): signal sequence from the mouse immunoglobulin heavy chain variable region
   2674..3336    +  CDS            ULBP2 (fragment): ULBP2_HUMAN - Also known as N2DL2, RAET1H. Experimental evidence at protein level: Swiss-Prot protein existence level 1. Binds and activates the KLRK1/NKG2D receptor, mediating natural killer cell cytotoxicity. From Homo sapiens (Human).
   3415..3594    +  CDS            Comp (fragment): COMP_RAT - Experimental evidence at protein level: Swiss-Prot protein existence level 1. May play a role in the structural integrity of cartilage via its interaction with other extracellular matrix proteins such as the collagens and fibronectin. Can mediate the interaction of chondrocytes with the cartilage extracellular matrix through interaction with cell surface integrin receptors. Could play a role in the pathogenesis of osteoarthritis. Potent suppressor of apoptosis in both primary chondrocytes and transformed cells. Suppresses apoptosis by blocking the activation of caspase-3 and by indu
   3582..5034    +  CDS            SEAP (fragment): secreted alkaline phosphatase from human placenta The natural enzyme has a C-terminal transmembrane sequence that is replaced by a GPI anchor.
   5059..5100    +  CDS            AviTag™ (fragment): peptide tag that allows for enzymatic biotinylation
   5104..5127    +  CDS            8xHis: 8xHis affinity tag
   5273..5384    +  polyA_signal   bGH poly(A) signal: bovine growth hormone polyadenylation signal
   5385..5493    +  rep_origin     f1 ori (fragment): f1 bacteriophage origin of replication; arrow indicates direction of (+) strand synthesis
   5507..5836    +  promoter       SV40 promoter: SV40 enhancer and early promoter
   5884..5931    +  promoter       EM7 promoter: synthetic bacterial promoter&nbsp
   5950..6549    +  CDS            PuroR (fragment): puromycin N-acetyltransferase; pac from Streptomyces; confers resistance to puromycin
   6559..6684    +  CDS            ble (fragment): BLE_KLEPN - Experimental evidence at protein level: Swiss-Prot protein existence level 1. Binding protein with a strong affinity to the bleomycin family of antibiotics. Binds to CL990; an antimitotic-antibiotic compound. From Klebsiella pneumoniae.
   6679..6800    +  polyA_signal   SV40 poly(A) signal: SV40 polyadenylation signal
   6853..7713    -  CDS            AmpR: β-lactamase; bla; confers resistance to ampicillin, carbenicillin, and related antibiotics
   7716..89      -  promoter       AmpR promoter (fragment) (across the origin): bla
>Addgene plasmid #157164 | pD649-HAsp-RAET1G-COMP5AP-AviTag-9xHis | depositor full sequence | sequence record 303437 | Full Sequence
TTTCAATATTATTGAAGCATTTATCAGGGTTATTGTCTCATGAGCGGATACATATTTGAATGTATTTAGA
AAAATAAACAAATAGGGGTCAGTGTTACAACCAATTAACCAATTCTGAACATTATCGCGAGCCCATTTAT
ACCTGAATATGGCTCATAACACCCCTTGCTCATGACCAAAATCCCTTAACGTGAGTTACGCGCGCGTCGT
TCCACTGAGCGTCAGACCCCGTAGAAAAGATCAAAGGATCTTCTTGAGATCCTTTTTTTCTGCGCGTAAT
CTGCTGCTTGCAAACAAAAAAACCACCGCTACCAGCGGTGGTTTGTTTGCCGGATCAAGAGCTACCAACT
CTTTTTCCGAAGGTAACTGGCTTCAGCAGAGCGCAGATACCAAATACTGTTCTTCTAGTGTAGCCGTAGT
TAGCCCACCACTTCAAGAACTCTGTAGCACCGCCTACATACCTCGCTCTGCTAATCCTGTTACCAGTGGC
TGCTGCCAGTGGCGATAAGTCGTGTCTTACCGGGTTGGACTCAAGACGATAGTTACCGGATAAGGCGCAG
CGGTCGGGCTGAACGGGGGGTTCGTGCACACAGCCCAGCTTGGAGCGAACGACCTACACCGAACTGAGAT
ACCTACAGCGTGAGCTATGAGAAAGCGCCACGCTTCCCGAAGGGAGAAAGGCGGACAGGTATCCGGTAAG
CGGCAGGGTCGGAACAGGAGAGCGCACGAGGGAGCTTCCAGGGGGAAACGCCTGGTATCTTTATAGTCCT
GTCGGGTTTCGCCACCTCTGACTTGAGCGTCGATTTTTGTGATGCTCGTCAGGGGGGCGGAGCCTATGGA
AAAACGCCAGCAACGCGGCCTTTTTACGGTTCCTGGCCTTTTGCTGGCCTTTTGCTCACATGTTCTTTCC
TGCGTTATCCCCTGATTCTGTGGATAACCGTATTACCGCCTTTGAGTGAGCTGATACCGCTCGCCGCAGC
CGAACGACCGAGCGCAGCGAGTCAGTGAGCGAGGAAGCGGAAGGCGAGAGTAGGGAACTGCCAGGCATCA
AACTAAGCAGAAGGCCCCTGACGGATGGCCTTTTTGCGTTTCTACAAACTCTTTCTGTGTTGTAAAACGA
CGGCCAGTCTTAAGCTCGGGCCCCCTGGGCGGTTCTGATAACGAGTAATCGTTAATCCGCAAATAACGTA
AAAACCCGCTTCGGCGGGTTTTTTTATGGGGGGAGTTTAGGGAAAGAGCATTTGTCAGAATATTTAAGGG
CGCCTGTCACTTTGCTTGATATATGAGAATTATTTAACCTTATAAATGAGAAAAAAGCAACGCACTTTAA
ATAAGATACGTTGCTTTTTCGATTGATGAACACCTATAATTAAACTATTCATCTATTATTTATGATTTTT
TGTATATACAATATTTCTAGTTTGTTAAAGAGAATTAAGAAAATAAATCTCGAAAATAATAAAGGGAAAA
TCAGTTTTTGATATCAAAATTATACATGTCAACGATAATACAAAATATAATACAAACTATAAGATGTTAT
CAGTATTTATTATCATTTAGAATAAATTTTGTGTCGCCCTTAATTGTGAGCGGATAACAATTACGAGCTT
CATGCACAGTGGCGTTGACTCAATATTGGCCATTAGCCATATTATTCATTGGTTATATAGCATAAATCAA
TATTGGCTATTGGCCATTGCATACGTTGTATCTATATCATAATATGTACATTTATATTGGCTCATGTCCA
ATATGACCGCCATGTTGGCATTGATTATTGACTAGTTATTAATAGTAATCAATTACGGGGTCATTAGTTC
ATAGCCCATATATGGAGTTCCGCGTTACATAACTTACGGTAAATGGCCCGCCTGGCTGACCGCCCAACGA
CCCCCGCCCATTGACGTCAATAATGACGTATGTTCCCATAGTAACGCCAATAGGGACTTTCCATTGACGT
CAATGGGTGGAGTATTTACGGTAAACTGCCCACTTGGCAGTACATCAAGTGTATCATATGCCAAGTACGC
CCCCTATTGACGTCAATGACGGTAAATGGCCCGCCTGGCATTATGCCCAGTACATGACCTTATGGGACTT
TCCTACTTGGCAGTACATCTACGTATTAGTCATCGCTATTACCATGGTGATGCGGTTTTGGCAGTACATC
AATGGGCGTGGATAGCGGTTTGACTCACGGGGATTTCCAAGTCTCCACCCCATTGACGTCAATGGGAGTT
TGTTTTGGCACCAAAATCAACGGGACTTTCCAAAATGTCGTAACAACTCCGCCCCATTGACGCAAATGGG
CGGTAGGCGTGTACGGTGGGAGGTCTATATAAGCAGAGCTCGTTTAGTGAACCGTCAGATCGCCTGGAGA
CGCCATCCACGCTGTTTTGACCTCCATAGAAGACACCGGGACCGATCCAGCCTCCGCGGCCGGGAACGGT
GCATTGGAACGCGGATTCCCCGTGCCAAGAGTGACGTAAGTACCGCCTATAGAGTCTATAGGCCCACCCC
CTTGGCTTCGTTAGAACGCGGCTACAATTAATACATAACCTTATGTATCATACACATACGATTTAGGTGA
CACTATAGAATAACATCCACTTTGCCTTTCTCTCCACAGGTGTCCACTCCCAGGTCCAACTGCACCTCGG
TTCTATCGAAAACGCGCCTGCTAGCGCCACCATGAAGACCATCATTGCCCTGAGCTACATCTTCTGCCTG
GTGTTCGCTGCGGCCGCCGGACTTGCTGATCCTCACAGCCTGTGCTACGACATCACAGTGATCCCCAAGT
TCAGACCCGGACCTCGTTGGTGCGCTGTGCAGGGACAAGTGGACGAGAAAACCTTCCTGCACTACGACTG
CGGCAGCAAGACAGTGACACCTGTGTCACCCCTGGGCAAGAAACTGAATGTGACCACCGCCTGGAAGGCC
CAGAATCCTGTGCTGAGAGAAGTGGTGGACATCCTGACCGAACAGCTGCTGGACATTCAGCTGGAAAACT
ACATCCCCAAAGAGCCCCTGACACTGCAGGCCAGAATGTCTTGCGAGCAGAAGGCCGAAGGCCACGGATC
TGGAAGCTGGCAGCTGAGCTTCGATGGCCAGATCTTCCTGCTGTTCGACAGCGAGAACCGGATGTGGACA
ACAGTGCACCCAGGCGCCAGAAAGATGAAGGAAAAGTGGGAGAACGACAAGGACATGACCATGAGCTTCC
ACTACATCAGCATGGGCGATTGCACCGGCTGGCTGGAAGATTTCCTGATGGGCATGGACAGCACCCTGGA
ACCATCTGCTGGTGCCCCTCCAACAATGGGCGCGCCGGAAGATCAAGTTGATCCAAGATTGATTGATGGC
AAGGGCGGATCTCTGGAGGTGCTGTTCCAGGGACCAGGCGGAAGCGGCAATCCCGGCGGCGATCTGGCCC
CCCAGATGCTGCGCGAGCTGCAGGAGACCAATGCCGCCCTGCAGGACGTGCGCGAGCTGCTGCGCCACCG
CGTGAAGGAGATCACCTTCCTGAAGAACACCGTGATGGAGTGCGACGCCTGCGGTATGCAGCCCTCTAGA
GGCTCCGGCTCCATCATCCCAGTTGAGGAGGAGAACCCGGACTTCTGGAACCGCGAGGCAGCCGAGGCCC
TGGGTGCCGCCAAGAAGCTGCAGCCTGCACAGACAGCCGCCAAGAACCTCATCATCTTCCTGGGCGATGG
GATGGGGGTGTCTACGGTGACAGCTGCCAGGATCCTAAAAGGGCAGAAGAAGGACAAACTGGGGCCTGAG
ATACCCCTGGCCATGGACCGCTTCCCATATGTGGCTCTGTCCAAGACATACAATGTAGACAAACATGTGC
CAGACAGTGGAGCCACAGCCACGGCCTACCTGTGCGGGGTCAAGGGCAACTTCCAGACCATTGGCTTGAG
TGCAGCCGCCCGCTTTAACCAGTGCAACACGACACGCGGCAACGAGGTCATCTCCGTGATGAATCGGGCC
AAGAAAGCAGGGAAGTCAGTGGGAGTGGTAACCACCACACGAGTGCAGCACGCCTCGCCAGCCGGCACCT
ACGCCCACACGGTGAACCGCAACTGGTACTCGGACGCCGACGTGCCTGCCTCGGCCCGCCAGGAGGGGTG
CCAGGACATCGCTACGCAGCTCATCTCCAACATGGACATTGACGTGATCCTAGGTGGAGGCCGAAAGTAC
ATGTTTCGCATGGGAACCCCAGACCCTGAGTACCCAGATGACTACAGCCAAGGTGGGACCAGGCTGGACG
GGAAGAATCTGGTGCAGGAATGGCTGGCGAAGCGCCAGGGTGCCCGGTATGTGTGGAACCGCACTGAGCT
CATGCAGGCTTCCCTGGACCCGTCTGTGACCCATCTCATGGGTCTCTTTGAGCCTGGAGACATGAAATAC
GAGATCCACCGAGACTCCACACTGGACCCCTCCCTGATGGAGATGACAGAGGCTGCCCTGCGCCTGCTGA
GCAGGAACCCCCGCGGCTTCTTCCTCTTCGTGGAGGGTGGTCGCATCGACCATGGTCATCATGAAAGCAG
GGCTTACCGGGCACTGACTGAGACGATCATGTTCGACGACGCCATTGAGAGGGCGGGCCAGCTCACCAGC
GAGGAGGACACGCTGAGCCTCGTCACTGCCGACCACTCCCACGTCTTCTCCTTCGGAGGCTACCCCCTGC
GAGGGAGCTCCATCTTCGGGCTGGCCCCTGGCAAGGCCCGGGACAGGAAGGCCTACACGGTCCTCCTATA
CGGAAACGGTCCAGGCTATGTGCTCAAGGACGGCGCCCGGCCGGATGTTACCGAGAGCGAGAGCGGGAGC
CCCGAGTATCGGCAGCAGTCAGCAGTGCCCCTGGACGAAGAGACCCACGCAGGCGAGGACGTGGCGGTGT
TCGCGCGCGGCCCGCAGGCGCACCTGGTTCACGGCGTGCAGGAGCAGACCTTCATAGCGCACGTCATGGC
CTTCGCCGCCTGCCTGGAGCCCTACACCGCCTGCGACCTGGCGCCCCCCGCCGGCACCACCGACGCCGCG
CACCCGGGTGGCGGAGGACTGAACGACATCTTCGAGGCTCAGAAAATCGAATGGCACGAACATCACCATC
ACCATCACCATCACCATTAAGGCCGGCCTGTAGTCACTGGCACAACGCGTTACCCGGTAAGCCAATCGGG
TATACACGGTCGTCATACTGCAGACAGGGTTCTTCTACTTTGCAAGATAGTCTTGAGTAGTAAAATAAAT
AGATAGAGAAAATCAGCCTCGACTGTGCCTTCTAGTTGCCAGCCATCTGTTGTTTGCCCCTCCCCCGTGC
CTTCCTTGACCCTGGAAGGTGCCACTCCCACTGTCCTTTCCTAATAAAATGAGGAAATTGCATCACAACA
CTCAACCCTATCTCGGTCTATTCTTTTGATTTATAAGGGATTTTGCCGATTTCGGCCTATTGGTTAAAAA
ATGAGCTGATTTAACAAAAATTTAACGCGAATTAATTCTGTGGAATGTGTGTCAGTTAGGGTGTGGAAAG
TCCCCAGGCTCCCCAGCAGGCAGAAGTATGCAAAGCATGCATCTCAATTAGTCAGCAACCAGGTGTGGAA
AGTCCCCAGGCTCCCCAGCAGGCAGAAGTATGCAAAGCATGCATCTCAATTAGTCAGCAACCATAGTCCC
GCCCCTAACTCCGCCCATCCCGCCCCTAACTCCGCCCAGTTCCGCCCATTCTCCGCCCCATGGCTGACTA
ATTTTTTTTATTTATGCAGAGGCCGAGGCCGCCTCTGCCTCTGAGCTATTCCAGAAGTAGTGAGGAGGCT
TTTTTGGAGGCCTAGGCTTTTGCAAAAAGCTCCCGGGAGCTTGTATATCCATTTTCGGATCTGATCAGCA
CGTGTTGACAATTAATCATCGGCATAGTATATCGGCATAGTATAATACGACAAGGTGAGGAACTAAACCA
TGACCGAGTACAAGCCCACGGTGCGCCTCGCCACCCGCGACGACGTCCCCAGGGCCGTACGCACCCTCGC
CGCCGCGTTCGCCGACTACCCCGCCACGCGCCACACCGTCGATCCGGACCGCCACATCGAGCGGGTCACC
GAGCTGCAAGAACTCTTCCTCACGCGCGTCGGGCTCGACATCGGCAAGGTGTGGGTCGCGGACGACGGCG
CCGCGGTGGCGGTCTGGACCACGCCGGAGAGCGTCGAAGCGGGGGCGGTGTTCGCCGAGATCGGCCCGCG
CATGGCCGAGTTGAGCGGTTCCCGGCTGGCCGCGCAGCAACAGATGGAAGGCCTCCTGGCGCCGCACCGG
CCCAAGGAGCCCGCGTGGTTCCTGGCCACCGTCGGCGTCTCGCCCGACCACCAGGGCAAGGGTCTGGGCA
GCGCCGTCGTGCTCCCCGGAGTGGAGGCGGCCGAGCGCGCCGGGGTGCCCGCCTTCCTGGAGACATCCGC
GCCCCGCAACCTCCCCTTCTACGAGCGGCTCGGCTTCACCGTCACCGCCGACGTCGAGGTGCCCGAAGGA
CCGCGCACCTGGTGCATGACCCGCAAGCCCGGTGCCTGACACGTGCTACGAGATTTCGATTCCACCGCCG
CCTTCTATGAAAGGTTGGGCTTCGGAATCGTTTTCCGGGACGCCGGCTGGATGATCCTCCAGCGCGGGGA
TCTCATGCTGGAGTTCTTCGCCCACCCCAACTTGTTTATTGCAGCTTATAATGGTTACAAATAAAGCAAT
AGCATCACAAATTTCACAAATAAAGCATTTTTTTCACTGCATTCTAGTTGTGGTTTGTCCAAACTCATCA
ATGTATCTTATCATGTCTGTATACCGTCGACCTCTAGCTAGAGCTTGGCGTAATCATGGTCATTACCAAT
GCTTAATCAGTGAGGCACCTATCTCAGCGATCTGTCTATTTCGTTCATCCATAGTTGCCTGACTCCCCGT
CGTGTAGATAACTACGATACGGGAGGGCTTACCATCTGGCCCCAGCGCTGCGATGATACCGCGAGAACCA
CGCTCACCGGCTCCGGATTTATCAGCAATAAACCAGCCAGCCGGAAGGGCCGAGCGCAGAAGTGGTCCTG
CAACTTTATCCGCCTCCATCCAGTCTATTAATTGTTGCCGGGAAGCTAGAGTAAGTAGTTCGCCAGTTAA
TAGTTTGCGCAACGTTGTTGCCATCGCTACAGGCATCGTGGTGTCACGCTCGTCGTTTGGTATGGCTTCA
TTCAGCTCCGGTTCCCAACGATCAAGGCGAGTTACATGATCCCCCATGTTGTGCAAAAAAGCGGTTAGCT
CCTTCGGTCCTCCGATCGTTGTCAGAAGTAAGTTGGCCGCAGTGTTATCACTCATGGTTATGGCAGCACT
GCATAATTCTCTTACTGTCATGCCATCCGTAAGATGCTTTTCTGTGACTGGTGAGTACTCAACCAAGTCA
TTCTGAGAATAGTGTATGCGGCGACCGAGTTGCTCTTGCCCGGCGTCAATACGGGATAATACCGCGCCAC
ATAGCAGAACTTTAAAAGTGCTCATCATTGGAAAACGTTCTTCGGGGCGAAAACTCTCAAGGATCTTACC
GCTGTTGAGATCCAGTTCGATGTAACCCACTCGTGCACCCAACTGATCTTCAGCATCTTTTACTTTCACC
AGCGTTTCTGGGTGAGCAAAAACAGGAAGGCAAAATGCCGCAAAAAAGGGAATAAGGGCGACACGGAAAT
GTTGAATACTCATATTCTTCCTT
