>Addgene plasmid #157164 | pD649-HAsp-RAET1G-COMP5AP-AviTag-9xHis | depositor partial sequence | sequence record 303438 | insert (extracellular domain)
GGACTTGCTGATCCTCACAGCCTGTGCTACGACATCACAGTGATCCCCAAGTTCAGACCCGGACCTCGTT
GGTGCGCTGTGCAGGGACAAGTGGACGAGAAAACCTTCCTGCACTACGACTGCGGCAGCAAGACAGTGAC
ACCTGTGTCACCCCTGGGCAAGAAACTGAATGTGACCACCGCCTGGAAGGCCCAGAATCCTGTGCTGAGA
GAAGTGGTGGACATCCTGACCGAACAGCTGCTGGACATTCAGCTGGAAAACTACATCCCCAAAGAGCCCC
TGACACTGCAGGCCAGAATGTCTTGCGAGCAGAAGGCCGAAGGCCACGGATCTGGAAGCTGGCAGCTGAG
CTTCGATGGCCAGATCTTCCTGCTGTTCGACAGCGAGAACCGGATGTGGACAACAGTGCACCCAGGCGCC
AGAAAGATGAAGGAAAAGTGGGAGAACGACAAGGACATGACCATGAGCTTCCACTACATCAGCATGGGCG
ATTGCACCGGCTGGCTGGAAGATTTCCTGATGGGCATGGACAGCACCCTGGAACCATCTGCTGGTGCCCC
TCCAACAATG
